Addgene plasmid #77507: CRKL gRNA (BRDN0001147790)
Purpose: 3rd generation lentiviral gRNA plasmid targeting human CRKL
Depositing lab: John Doench & David Root. Depositing organization: Broad Institute. Publication: Optimized sgRNA design to maximize activity and minimize off-target effects of CRISPR-Cas9. Doench JG, Fusi N, Sullender M, Hegde M, Vaimberg EW, Donovan KF, Smith I, Tothova Z, Wilen C, Orchard R, Virgin HW, Listgarten J, Root DE. Nat Biotechnol. 2016 Jan 18. doi: 10.1038/nbt.3437. PubMed 26780180.
Backbone
  Vector backbone: lentiGuide-Puro
  Backbone manufacturer: Zhang Lab (Addgene plasmid # 52963)
  Vector type: Mammalian Expression, Lentiviral, CRISPR
  Selectable markers: Puromycin
Growth in bacteria
  Bacterial resistance: Ampicillin, 100 μg/mL
  Growth temperature: 37°C
  Growth strain: DH5alpha
  Copy number: High Copy
Gene/Insert
  Gene/Insert name: CRKL (alt names: CRKL; NM_005207.3)
  gRNA/shRNA sequence: GGTCCCCGATCTTAAAACGG
  Species: H. sapiens (human)
  Entrez Gene: CRKL
  Promoter: hU6
  Cloning method: Unknown
  Sequencing primers: 5′ U6-F; 3′ pS2-R
Terms and licenses: Academic/Nonprofit Terms; Industry Terms: Not Available to Industry
Depositor comments: The gRNA was designed to target the following Genbank reference sequence(s): NM_005207.3. Note that this plasmid does NOT contain Cas9. It should be used in conjunction with lentiCas9-Blast (Addgene #52962) or otherwise with cell lines already expressing Cas9. Browse the full kinome gRNA library at http://www.addgene.org/pooled-library/broadgpp-human-kinome/ or visit http://www.broadinstitute.org/rnai/public/ for detailed protocols and information.
How to cite: CRKL gRNA (BRDN0001147790) was a gift from John Doench & David Root (Addgene plasmid # 77507 ; http://n2t.net/addgene:77507 ; RRID:Addgene_77507)
