[The description below was written by a language model from this plasmid's Addgene catalogue record and pLannotate feature annotations shown in this document.]
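Description:
CRKL gRNA (BRDN0001147790) is a third-generation lentiviral guide RNA plasmid built on the lentiGuide-Puro backbone and designed to target the human CRKL gene (reference transcript NM_005207.3) for CRISPR-Cas9 editing. In bacteria it is maintained as a high-copy plasmid through a ColE1/pUC-type origin and selected with ampicillin via the β-lactamase gene. The backbone also carries an f1 origin, an SV40 origin and poly(A) signal, and remnants of lac and T7/T3 cloning-vector sequences.

The lentiviral transfer cassette begins with an RSV promoter fused to a truncated HIV-1 5' LTR, which makes genomic RNA production in packaging cells independent of Tat. This is followed by the Ψ packaging signal with a partial gag region and by the Rev response element for Rev-dependent nuclear export. A human U6 RNA polymerase III promoter then drives the CRKL-specific spacer joined to the Streptococcus pyogenes gRNA scaffold. A cPPT/CTS element that aids nuclear import of the viral genome lies downstream. Next, the EF-1α core promoter with its intron A expresses puromycin N-acetyltransferase, allowing puromycin selection of transduced mammalian cells, and a WPRE enhances transcript expression. The cassette ends in a self-inactivating ΔU3 3' LTR, which disables LTR promoter activity after integration.

The plasmid does not encode Cas9, so it is meant to be used with a separate Cas9 lentiviral vector such as lentiCas9-Blast or in cells that already express Cas9. It is an individual clone from a human kinome gRNA collection created with optimized sgRNA design rules, and it is suited to knocking out CRKL in human cells by stable lentiviral delivery.
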