Features (pLannotate 1.2.2; 29 found; start..end, strand, type, name):
     14..80      +  CDS            small t antigen (fragment): SV40 (simian virus 40) small t antigen
    106..317     +  promoter       EF-1α core promoter: core promoter for human elongation factor EF-1α
    318..1256    +  intron         EF-1α intron A: intron upstream of the start codon of human EF-1α
   1278..1877    +  CDS            PuroR (fragment): puromycin N-acetyltransferase; pac from Streptomyces; confers resistance to puromycin
   1893..2481    +  misc_feature   WPRE: woodchuck hepatitis virus posttranscriptional regulatory element
   2532..2551    +  misc_feature   cPPT/CTS (fragment): central polypurine tract and central termination sequence of HIV-1
   2553..2786    +  LTR            3' LTR (ΔU3): self-inactivating 3' long terminal repeat (LTR) from HIV-1
   2864..2985    +  polyA_signal   SV40 poly(A) signal: SV40 polyadenylation signal
   3025..3160    +  rep_origin     SV40 ori: SV40 origin of replication
   3181..3199    -  promoter       T7 promoter: promoter for bacteriophage T7 RNA polymerase
   3207..3362    +  CDS            lacZα (fragment): LacZα fragment of β-galactosidase; lacZ fragment
   3367..3795    +  rep_origin     f1 ori (sequence partly withheld): f1 bacteriophage origin of replication; arrow indicates direction of (+) strand synthesis
   3848..3952    +  promoter       AmpR promoter: bla
   3953..4813    +  CDS            AmpR: β-lactamase; bla; confers resistance to ampicillin, carbenicillin, and related antibiotics
   4984..5572    +  rep_origin     ori: high-copy-number ColE1/pMB1/pBR322/pUC origin of replication
   5755..5847    +  CDS            lacI (fragment): lac repressor; lacI; The lac repressor binds to the lac operator to inhibit transcription in E. coli. This inhibition can be relieved by adding lactose or isopropyl-β-D-thiogalactopyranoside (IPTG).
   5860..5881    +  protein_bind   CAP binding site: CAP binding activates transcription in the presence of cAMP. E. coli catabolite activator protein
   5896..5926    +  promoter       lac promoter: promoter for the E. coli lac operon
   5934..5950    +  protein_bind   lac operator: The lac repressor binds to the lac operator to inhibit transcription in E. coli. This inhibition can be relieved by adding lactose or isopropyl-β-D-thiogalactopyranoside (IPTG). lac repressor encoded by lacI
   5995..6013    +  promoter       T3 promoter: promoter for bacteriophage T3 RNA polymerase
   6041..6267    +  promoter       RSV promoter: Rous sarcoma virus enhancer/promoter
   6268..6448    +  LTR            5' LTR (truncated): truncated 5' long terminal repeat (LTR) from HIV-1
   6495..6620    +  misc_feature   HIV-1 Ψ: packaging signal of human immunodeficiency virus type 1
   6604..6967    +  CDS            HIV-1 gag (fragment): gag protein from human immunodeficiency virus 1; gag
   7113..7346    +  misc_feature   RRE: The Rev response element (RRE) of HIV-1 allows for Rev-dependent mRNA export from the nucleus to the cytoplasm.
   7723..7749    +  CDS            Rev (fragment): human immunodeficiency virus 1 (HIV-1) Rev protein; rev; enhances nuclear export of unspliced and incompletely spliced viral mRNAs
   7753..7993    +  promoter       U6 promoter: RNA polymerase III promoter for human U6 snRNA
   8023..8098    +  misc_RNA       gRNA scaffold: guide RNA scaffold for the Streptococcus pyogenes CRISPR/Cas9 system
   8154..8271    +  misc_feature   cPPT/CTS: central polypurine tract and central termination sequence of HIV-1
>Addgene plasmid #77507 | CRKL gRNA (BRDN0001147790) | addgene full sequence | sequence record 187898 | Addgene Assembled Sequence
CCCGGGTGCAAAGATGGATAAAGTTTTAAACAGAGAGGAATCTTTGCAGCTAATGGACCTTCTAGGTCTT
GAAAGGAGTGGGAATTGGCTCCGGTGCCCGTCAGTGGGCAGAGCGCACATCGCCCACAGTCCCCGAGAAG
TTGGGGGGAGGGGTCGGCAATTGATCCGGTGCCTAGAGAAGGTGGCGCGGGGTAAACTGGGAAAGTGATG
TCGTGTACTGGCTCCGCCTTTTTCCCGAGGGTGGGGGAGAACCGTATATAAGTGCAGTAGTCGCCGTGAA
CGTTCTTTTTCGCAACGGGTTTGCCGCCAGAACACAGGTAAGTGCCGTGTGTGGTTCCCGCGGGCCTGGC
CTCTTTACGGGTTATGGCCCTTGCGTGCCTTGAATTACTTCCACCTGGCTGCAGTACGTGATTCTTGATC
CCGAGCTTCGGGTTGGAAGTGGGTGGGAGAGTTCGAGGCCTTGCGCTTAAGGAGCCCCTTCGCCTCGTGC
TTGAGTTGAGGCCTGGCCTGGGCGCTGGGGCCGCCGCGTGCGAATCTGGTGGCACCTTCGCGCCTGTCTC
GCTGCTTTCGATAAGTCTCTAGCCATTTAAAATTTTTGATGACCTGCTGCGACGCTTTTTTTCTGGCAAG
ATAGTCTTGTAAATGCGGGCCAAGATCTGCACACTGGTATTTCGGTTTTTGGGGCCGCGGGCGGCGACGG
GGCCCGTGCGTCCCAGCGCACATGTTCGGCGAGGCGGGGCCTGCGAGCGCGGCCACCGAGAATCGGACGG
GGGTAGTCTCAAGCTGGCCGGCCTGCTCTGGTGCCTGGCCTCGCGCCGCCGTGTATCGCCCCGCCCTGGG
CGGCAAGGCTGGCCCGGTCGGCACCAGTTGCGTGAGCGGAAAGATGGCCGCTTCCCGGCCCTGCTGCAGG
GAGCTCAAAATGGAGGACGCGGCGCTCGGGAGAGCGGGCGGGTGAGTCACCCACACAAAGGAAAAGGGCC
TTTCCGTCCTCAGCCGTCGCTTCATGTGACTCCACGGAGTACCGGGCGCCGTCCAGGCACCTCGATTAGT
TCTCGAGCTTTTGGAGTACGTCGTCTTTAGGTTGGGGGGAGGGGTTTTATGCGATGGAGTTTCCCCACAC
TGAGTGGGTGGAGACTGAAGTTAGGCCAGCTTGGCACTTGATGTAATTCTCCTTGGAATTTGCCCTTTTT
GAGTTTGGATCTTGGTTCATTCTCAAGCCTCAGACAGTGGTTCAAAGTTTTTTTCTTCCATTTCAGGTGT
CGTGACGTACGGCCACCATGACCGAGTACAAGCCCACGGTGCGCCTCGCCACCCGCGACGACGTCCCCAG
GGCCGTACGCACCCTCGCCGCCGCGTTCGCCGACTACCCCGCCACGCGCCACACCGTCGATCCGGACCGC
CACATCGAGCGGGTCACCGAGCTGCAAGAACTCTTCCTCACGCGCGTCGGGCTCGACATCGGCAAGGTGT
GGGTCGCGGACGACGGCGCCGCCGTGGCGGTCTGGACCACGCCGGAGAGCGTCGAAGCGGGGGCGGTGTT
CGCCGAGATCGGCCCGCGCATGGCCGAGTTGAGCGGTTCCCGGCTGGCCGCGCAGCAACAGATGGAAGGC
CTCCTGGCGCCGCACCGGCCCAAGGAGCCCGCGTGGTTCCTGGCCACCGTCGGAGTCTCGCCCGACCACC
AGGGCAAGGGTCTGGGCAGCGCCGTCGTGCTCCCCGGAGTGGAGGCGGCCGAGCGCGCCGGGGTGCCCGC
CTTCCTGGAGACCTCCGCGCCCCGCAACCTCCCCTTCTACGAGCGGCTCGGCTTCACCGTCACCGCCGAC
GTCGAGGTGCCCGAAGGACCGCGCACCTGGTGCATGACCCGCAAGCCCGGTGCCTGAACGCGTTAAGTCG
ACAATCAACCTCTGGATTACAAAATTTGTGAAAGATTGACTGGTATTCTTAACTATGTTGCTCCTTTTAC
GCTATGTGGATACGCTGCTTTAATGCCTTTGTATCATGCTATTGCTTCCCGTATGGCTTTCATTTTCTCC
TCCTTGTATAAATCCTGGTTGCTGTCTCTTTATGAGGAGTTGTGGCCCGTTGTCAGGCAACGTGGCGTGG
TGTGCACTGTGTTTGCTGACGCAACCCCCACTGGTTGGGGCATTGCCACCACCTGTCAGCTCCTTTCCGG
GACTTTCGCTTTCCCCCTCCCTATTGCCACGGCGGAACTCATCGCCGCCTGCCTTGCCCGCTGCTGGACA
GGGGCTCGGCTGTTGGGCACTGACAATTCCGTGGTGTTGTCGGGGAAATCATCGTCCTTTCCTTGGCTGC
TCGCCTGTGTTGCCACCTGGATTCTGCGCGGGACGTCCTTCTGCTACGTCCCTTCGGCCCTCAATCCAGC
GGACCTTCCTTCCCGCGGCCTGCTGCCGGCTCTGCGGCCTCTTCCGCGTCTTCGCCTTCGCCCTCAGACG
AGTCGGATCTCCCTTTGGGCCGCCTCCCCGCGTCGACTTTAAGACCAATGACTTACAAGGCAGCTGTAGA
TCTTAGCCACTTTTTAAAAGAAAAGGGGGGACTGGAAGGGCTAATTCACTCCCAACGAAGACAAGATCTG
CTTTTTGCTTGTACTGGGTCTCTCTGGTTAGACCAGATCTGAGCCTGGGAGCTCTCTGGCTAACTAGGGA
ACCCACTGCTTAAGCCTCAATAAAGCTTGCCTTGAGTGCTTCAAGTAGTGTGTGCCCGTCTGTTGTGTGA
CTCTGGTAACTAGAGATCCCTCAGACCCTTTTAGTCAGTGTGGAAAATCTCTAGCAGTACGTATAGTAGT
TCATGTCATCTTATTATTCAGTATTTATAACTTGCAAAGAAATGAATATCAGAGAGTGAGAGGAACTTGT
TTATTGCAGCTTATAATGGTTACAAATAAAGCAATAGCATCACAAATTTCACAAATAAAGCATTTTTTTC
ACTGCATTCTAGTTGTGGTTTGTCCAAACTCATCAATGTATCTTATCATGTCTGGCTCTAGCTATCCCGC
CCCTAACTCCGCCCATCCCGCCCCTAACTCCGCCCAGTTCCGCCCATTCTCCGCCCCATGGCTGACTAAT
TTTTTTTATTTATGCAGAGGCCGAGGCCGCCTCGGCCTCTGAGCTATTCCAGAAGTAGTGAGGAGGCTTT
TTTGGAGGCCTAGGGACGTACCCAATTCGCCCTATAGTGAGTCGTATTACGCGCGCTCACTGGCCGTCGT
TTTACAACGTCGTGACTGGGAAAACCCTGGCGTTACCCAACTTAATCGCCTTGCAGCACATCCCCCTTTC
GCCAGCTGGCGTAATAGCGAAGAGGCCCGCACCGATCGCCCTTCCCAACAGTTGCGCAGCCTGAATGGCG
AATGGG
[124 nt withheld, positions 3367-3490]
C
[91 nt withheld, positions 3492-3582]
A
[49 nt withheld, positions 3584-3632]
CCTTTGACGTTGGAGTCCACGTTCTTT
[37 nt withheld, positions 3660-3696]
ACCCTATCTCGGTCTATTCTTTTGATTTATAAGGGATTTTGCCGATTTCGGCCTATTGGTTAAAAAATGA
GCTGATTTAACAAAAATTTAACGCGAATTTTAACAAAATATTAACGCTTACAATTTAGGTGGCACTTTTC
GGGGAAATGTGCGCGGAACCCCTATTTGTTTATTTTTCTAAATACATTCAAATATGTATCCGCTCATGAG
ACAATAACCCTGATAAATGCTTCAATAATATTGAAAAAGGAAGAGTATGAGTATTCAACATTTCCGTGTC
GCCCTTATTCCCTTTTTTGCGGCATTTTGCCTTCCTGTTTTTGCTCACCCAGAAACGCTGGTGAAAGTAA
AAGATGCTGAAGATCAGTTGGGTGCACGAGTGGGTTACATCGAACTGGATCTCAACAGCGGTAAGATCCT
TGAGAGTTTTCGCCCCGAAGAACGTTTTCCAATGATGAGCACTTTTAAAGTTCTGCTATGTGGCGCGGTA
TTATCCCGTATTGACGCCGGGCAAGAGCAACTCGGTCGCCGCATACACTATTCTCAGAATGACTTGGTTG
AGTACTCACCAGTCACAGAAAAGCATCTTACGGATGGCATGACAGTAAGAGAATTATGCAGTGCTGCCAT
AACCATGAGTGATAACACTGCGGCCAACTTACTTCTGACAACGATCGGAGGACCGAAGGAGCTAACCGCT
TTTTTGCACAACATGGGGGATCATGTAACTCGCCTTGATCGTTGGGAACCGGAGCTGAATGAAGCCATAC
CAAACGACGAGCGTGACACCACGATGCCTGTAGCAATGGCAACAACGTTGCGCAAACTATTAACTGGCGA
ACTACTTACTCTAGCTTCCCGGCAACAATTAATAGACTGGATGGAGGCGGATAAAGTTGCAGGACCACTT
CTGCGCTCGGCCCTTCCGGCTGGCTGGTTTATTGCTGATAAATCTGGAGCCGGTGAGCGTGGGTCTCGCG
GTATCATTGCAGCACTGGGGCCAGATGGTAAGCCCTCCCGTATCGTAGTTATCTACACGACGGGGAGTCA
GGCAACTATGGATGAACGAAATAGACAGATCGCTGAGATAGGTGCCTCACTGATTAAGCATTGGTAACTG
TCAGACCAAGTTTACTCATATATACTTTAGATTGATTTAAAACTTCATTTTTAATTTAAAAGGATCTAGG
TGAAGATCCTTTTTGATAATCTCATGACCAAAATCCCTTAACGTGAGTTTTCGTTCCACTGAGCGTCAGA
CCCCGTAGAAAAGATCAAAGGATCTTCTTGAGATCCTTTTTTTCTGCGCGTAATCTGCTGCTTGCAAACA
AAAAAACCACCGCTACCAGCGGTGGTTTGTTTGCCGGATCAAGAGCTACCAACTCTTTTTCCGAAGGTAA
CTGGCTTCAGCAGAGCGCAGATACCAAATACTGTTCTTCTAGTGTAGCCGTAGTTAGGCCACCACTTCAA
GAACTCTGTAGCACCGCCTACATACCTCGCTCTGCTAATCCTGTTACCAGTGGCTGCTGCCAGTGGCGAT
AAGTCGTGTCTTACCGGGTTGGACTCAAGACGATAGTTACCGGATAAGGCGCAGCGGTCGGGCTGAACGG
GGGGTTCGTGCACACAGCCCAGCTTGGAGCGAACGACCTACACCGAACTGAGATACCTACAGCGTGAGCT
ATGAGAAAGCGCCACGCTTCCCGAAGGGAGAAAGGCGGACAGGTATCCGGTAAGCGGCAGGGTCGGAACA
GGAGAGCGCACGAGGGAGCTTCCAGGGGGAAACGCCTGGTATCTTTATAGTCCTGTCGGGTTTCGCCACC
TCTGACTTGAGCGTCGATTTTTGTGATGCTCGTCAGGGGGGCGGAGCCTATGGAAAAACGCCAGCAACGC
GGCCTTTTTACGGTTCCTGGCCTTTTGCTGGCCTTTTGCTCACATGTTCTTTCCTGCGTTATCCCCTGAT
TCTGTGGATAACCGTATTACCGCCTTTGAGTGAGCTGATACCGCTCGCCGCAGCCGAACGACCGAGCGCA
GCGAGTCAGTGAGCGAGGAAGCGGAAGAGCGCCCAATACGCAAACCGCCTCTCCCCGCGCGTTGGCCGAT
TCATTAATGCAGCTGGCACGACAGGTTTCCCGACTGGAAAGCGGGCAGTGAGCGCAACGCAATTAATGTG
AGTTAGCTCACTCATTAGGCACCCCAGGCTTTACACTTTATGCTTCCGGCTCGTATGTTGTGTGGAATTG
TGAGCGGATAACAATTTCACACAGGAAACAGCTATGACCATGATTACGCCAAGCGCGCAATTAACCCTCA
CTAAAGGGAACAAAAGCTGGAGCTGCAAGCTTAATGTAGTCTTATGCAATACTCTTGTAGTCTTGCAACA
TGGTAACGATGAGTTAGCAACATGCCTTACAAGGAGAGAAAAAGCACCGTGCATGCCGATTGGTGGAAGT
AAGGTGGTACGATCGTGCCTTATTAGGAAGGCAACAGACGGGTCTGACATGGATTGGACGAACCACTGAA
TTGCCGCATTGCAGAGATATTGTATTTAAGTGCCTAGCTCGATACATAAACGGGTCTCTCTGGTTAGACC
AGATCTGAGCCTGGGAGCTCTCTGGCTAACTAGGGAACCCACTGCTTAAGCCTCAATAAAGCTTGCCTTG
AGTGCTTCAAGTAGTGTGTGCCCGTCTGTTGTGTGACTCTGGTAACTAGAGATCCCTCAGACCCTTTTAG
TCAGTGTGGAAAATCTCTAGCAGTGGCGCCCGAACAGGGACTTGAAAGCGAAAGGGAAACCAGAGGAGCT
CTCTCGACGCAGGACTCGGCTTGCTGAAGCGCGCACGGCAAGAGGCGAGGGGCGGCGACTGGTGAGTACG
CCAAAAATTTTGACTAGCGGAGGCTAGAAGGAGAGAGATGGGTGCGAGAGCGTCAGTATTAAGCGGGGGA
GAATTAGATCGCGATGGGAAAAAATTCGGTTAAGGCCAGGGGGAAAGAAAAAATATAAATTAAAACATAT
AGTATGGGCAAGCAGGGAGCTAGAACGATTCGCAGTTAATCCTGGCCTGTTAGAAACATCAGAAGGCTGT
AGACAAATACTGGGACAGCTACAACCATCCCTTCAGACAGGATCAGAAGAACTTAGATCATTATATAATA
CAGTAGCAACCCTCTATTGTGTGCATCAAAGGATAGAGATAAAAGACACCAAGGAAGCTTTAGACAAGAT
AGAGGAAGAGCAAAACAAAAGTAAGACCACCGCACAGCAAGCGGCCGCTGATCTTCAGACCTGGAGGAGG
AGATATGAGGGACAATTGGAGAAGTGAATTATATAAATATAAAGTAGTAAAAATTGAACCATTAGGAGTA
GCACCCACCAAGGCAAAGAGAAGAGTGGTGCAGAGAGAAAAAAGAGCAGTGGGAATAGGAGCTTTGTTCC
TTGGGTTCTTGGGAGCAGCAGGAAGCACTATGGGCGCAGCGTCAATGACGCTGACGGTACAGGCCAGACA
ATTATTGTCTGGTATAGTGCAGCAGCAGAACAATTTGCTGAGGGCTATTGAGGCGCAACAGCATCTGTTG
CAACTCACAGTCTGGGGCATCAAGCAGCTCCAGGCAAGAATCCTGGCTGTGGAAAGATACCTAAAGGATC
AACAGCTCCTGGGGATTTGGGGTTGCTCTGGAAAACTCATTTGCACCACTGCTGTGCCTTGGAATGCTAG
TTGGAGTAATAAATCTCTGGAACAGATTTGGAATCACACGACCTGGATGGAGTGGGACAGAGAAATTAAC
AATTACACAAGCTTAATACACTCCTTAATTGAAGAATCGCAAAACCAGCAAGAAAAGAATGAACAAGAAT
TATTGGAATTAGATAAATGGGCAAGTTTGTGGAATTGGTTTAACATAACAAATTGGCTGTGGTATATAAA
ATTATTCATAATGATAGTAGGAGGCTTGGTAGGTTTAAGAATAGTTTTTGCTGTACTTTCTATAGTGAAT
AGAGTTAGGCAGGGATATTCACCATTATCGTTTCAGACCCACCTCCCAACCCCGAGGGGACCCAGAGAGG
GCCTATTTCCCATGATTCCTTCATATTTGCATATACGATACAAGGCTGTTAGAGAGATAATTAGAATTAA
TTTGACTGTAAACACAAAGATATTAGTACAAAATACGTGACGTAGAAAGTAATAATTTCTTGGGTAGTTT
GCAGTTTTAAAATTATGTTTTAAAATGGACTATCATATGCTTACCGTAACTTGAAAGTATTTCGATTTCT
TGGCTTTATATATCTTGTGGAAAGGACGAAACACCGGGTCCCCGATCTTAAAACGGGTTTTAGAGCTAGA
AATAGCAAGTTAAAATAAGGCTAGTCCGTTATCAACTTGAAAAAGTGGCACCGAGTCGGTGCTTTTTTAA
GCTTGGCGTAACTAGATCTTGAGACAAATGGCAGTATTCATCCACAATTTTAAAAGAAAAGGGGGGATTG
GGGGGTACAGTGCAGGGGAAAGAATAGTAGACATAATAGCAACAGACATACAAACTAAAGAATTACAAAA
ACAAATTACAAAAATTCAAAATTTTCGGGTTTATTACAGGGACAGCAGAGATCCACTTTGGCGCCGGCTC
GAGGGGG
