>Addgene plasmid #77507 | CRKL gRNA (BRDN0001147790) | depositor partial sequence | sequence record 144967 | Target Sequence
GGTCCCCGATCTTAAAACGG
