>Addgene plasmid #77507 | CRKL gRNA (BRDN0001147790) | addgene partial sequence | sequence record 187897 | hU6-F
TAGAAAGTAATAATTTCTTGGGTAGTTTGCAGTTTTAAAATTATGTTTTAAAATGGACTATCATATGCTT
ACCGTAACTTGAAAGTATTTCGATTTCTTGGCTTTATATATCTTGTGGAAAGGACGAAACACCGGGTCCC
CGATCTTAAAACGGGTTTTAGAGCTAGAAATAGCAAGTTAAAATAAGGCTAGTCCGTTATCAACTTGAAA
AAGTGGCACCGAGTCGGTGCTTTTTTAAGCTTGGCGTAACTAGATCTTGAGACAAATGGCAGTATTCATC
CACAATTTTAAAAGAAAAGGGGGGATTGGGGGGTACAGTGCAGGGGAAAGAATAGTAGACATAATAGCAA
CAGACATACAAACTAAAGAATTACAAAAACAAATTACAAAAATTCAAAATTTTCGGGTTTATTACAGGGA
CAGCAGAGATCCACTTTGGCGCCGGCTCGAGGGGGCCCGGGTGCAAAGATGGATAAAGTTTTAAACAGAG
AGGAATCTTTGCAGCTAATGGACCTTCTAGGTCTTGAAAGGAGTGGGAATTGGCTCCGGTGCCCGTCAGT
GGGCAGAGCG
